>Addgene plasmid #230232 | AiP12695 - pAAV-AiE0693h-minBG-SYFP2-WPRE3-BGHpA (Alias: CN2695) | addgene full sequence | sequence record 470510 | Addgene NGS Result
TGGGCCTGTGGAAACAGGGAGAAGAATCTCTTATCCAGCAGGTCTGAGGGCCACAGGAACATAAGTAACA
CTGAAGAGTGAGGCTGATCCCTGGGGTTTGCGCGAGCCTGCAAATGCATGATTCAACAGCACTCGCCTGG
TGCCTCTGGGAGGCAAGCTGGATGAGGATGTTGAGCTCGGGCTGGGCATAAAAGTCAGGGCAGAGCCATC
TATTGCTTACATTTGCTTCTGGGATCCAGATCTTTCGAAGCTAGCGCTACCGGTCGCCACCATGGTGAGC
AAGGGCGAGGAGCTGTTCACCGGGGTGGTGCCCATCCTGGTCGAGCTGGACGGCGACGTAAACGGCCACA
AGTTCAGCGTGTCCGGCGAGGGCGAGGGCGATGCCACCTACGGCAAGCTGACCCTGAAGCTGATCTGCAC
CACCGGCAAGCTGCCCGTGCCCTGGCCCACCCTCGTGACCACCCTGGGCTACGGCGTGCAGTGCTTCGCC
CGCTACCCCGACCACATGAAGCAGCACGACTTCTTCAAGTCCGCCATGCCCGAAGGCTACGTCCAGGAGC
GCACCATCTTCTTCAAGGACGACGGCAACTACAAGACCCGCGCCGAGGTGAAGTTCGAGGGCGACACCCT
GGTGAACCGCATCGAGCTGAAGGGCATCGACTTCAAGGAGGACGGCAACATCCTGGGGCACAAGCTGGAG
TACAACTACAACAGCCACAACGTCTATATCACCGCCGACAAGCAGAAGAACGGCATCAAGGCCAACTTCA
AGATCCGCCACAACATCGAGGACGGCGGCGTGCAGCTCGCCGACCACTACCAGCAGAACACCCCCATCGG
CGACGGCCCCGTGCTGCTGCCCGACAACCACTACCTGAGCTACCAGTCCAAGCTGAGCAAAGACCCCAAC
GAGAAGCGCGATCACATGGTCCTGCTGGAGTTCGTGACCGCCGCCGGGATCACTCTCGGCATGGACGAGC
TGTACAAGTAAGTCGACGGCGCGCCGCGGCCGCGAATTCGATATCATAATCAACCTCTGGATTACAAAAT
TTGTGAAAGATTGACTGGTATTCTTAACTATGTTGCTCCTTTTACGCTATGTGGATACGCTGCTTTAATG
CCTTTGTATCATGCTATTGCTTCCCGTATGGCTTTCATTTTCTCCTCCTTGTATAAATCCTGGTTAGTTC
TTGCCACGGCGGAACTCATCGCCGCCTGCCTTGCCCGCTGCTGGACAGGGGCTCGGCTGTTGGGCACTGA
CAATTCCGTGGCTCGAGAGATCTTCGACTGTGCCTTCTAGTTGCCAGCCATCTGTTGTTTGCCCCTCCCC
CGTGCCTTCCTTGACCCTGGAAGGTGCCACTCCCACTGTCCTTTCCTAATAAAATGAGGAAATTGCATCG
CATTGTCTGAGTAGGTGTCATTCTATTCTGGGGGGTGGGGTGGGGCAGGACAGCAAGGGGGAGGATTGGG
AAGACAATAGCAGGCATGAGATCTCACGTGCGGACCGAGCGGCCGCAGGAACCCCTAGTGATGGAGTTGG
CCACTCCCTCTCTGCGCGCTCGCTCGCTCACTGAGGCCGGGCGACCAAAGGTCGCCCGACGCCCGGGCTT
TGCCCGGGCGGCCTCAGTGAGCGAGCGAGCGCGCAGCTGCCTGCAGGGGCGCCTGATGCGGTATTTTCTC
CTTACGCATCTGTGCGGTATTTCACACCGCATA
[95 nt withheld, positions 1714-1808]
T
[46 nt withheld, positions 1810-1855]
C
[141 nt withheld, positions 1857-1997]
CCTTTGACGTTGGAGTCCACGTTCTTT
[37 nt withheld, positions 2025-2061]
ACTCTATCTCGGGCTATTCTTTTGATTTATAAGGGATTTTGCCGATTTCGGTCTATTGGTTAAAAAATGA
GCTGATTTAACAAAAATTTAACGCGAATTTTAACAAAATATTAACGTTTACAATTTTATGGTGCACTCTC
AGTACAATCTGCTCTGATGCCGCATAGTTAAGCCAGCCCCGACACCCGCCAACACCCGCTGACGCGCCCT
GACGGGCTTGTCTGCTCCCGGCATCCGCTTACAGACAAGCTGTGACCGTCTCCGGGAGCTGCATGTGTCA
GAGGTTTTCACCGTCATCACCGAAACGCGCGAGACGAAAGGGCCTCGTGATACGCCTATTTTTATAGGTT
AATGTCATGATAATAATGGTTTCTTAGACGTCAGGTGGCACTTTTCGGGGAAATGTGCGCGGAACCCCTA
TTTGTTTATTTTTCTAAATACATTCAAATATGTATCCGCTCATGAGACAATAACCCTGATAAATGCTTCA
ATAATATTGAAAAAGGAAGAGTATGAGTATTCAACATTTCCGTGTCGCCCTTATTCCCTTTTTTGCGGCA
TTTTGCCTTCCTGTTTTTGCTCACCCAGAAACGCTGGTGAAAGTAAAAGATGCTGAAGATCAGTTGGGTG
CACGAGTGGGTTACATCGAACTGGATCTCAACAGCGGTAAGATCCTTGAGAGTTTTCGCCCCGAAGAACG
TTTTCCAATGATGAGCACTTTTAAAGTTCTGCTATGTGGCGCGGTATTATCCCGTATTGACGCCGGGCAA
GAGCAACTCGGTCGCCGCATACACTATTCTCAGAATGACTTGGTTGAGTACTCACCAGTCACAGAAAAGC
ATCTTACGGATGGCATGACAGTAAGAGAATTATGCAGTGCTGCCATAACCATGAGTGATAACACTGCGGC
CAACTTACTTCTGACAACGATCGGAGGACCGAAGGAGCTAACCGCTTTTTTGCACAACATGGGGGATCAT
GTAACTCGCCTTGATCGTTGGGAACCGGAGCTGAATGAAGCCATACCAAACGACGAGCGTGACACCACGA
TGCCTGTAGCAATGGCAACAACGTTGCGCAAACTATTAACTGGCGAACTACTTACTCTAGCTTCCCGGCA
ACAATTAATAGACTGGATGGAGGCGGATAAAGTTGCAGGACCACTTCTGCGCTCGGCCCTTCCGGCTGGC
TGGTTTATTGCTGATAAATCTGGAGCCGGTGAGCGTGGGTCTCGCGGTATCATTGCAGCACTGGGGCCAG
ATGGTAAGCCCTCCCGTATCGTAGTTATCTACACGACGGGGAGTCAGGCAACTATGGATGAACGAAATAG
ACAGATCGCTGAGATAGGTGCCTCACTGATTAAGCATTGGTAACTGTCAGACCAAGTTTACTCATATATA
CTTTAGATTGATTTAAAACTTCATTTTTAATTTAAAAGGATCTAGGTGAAGATCCTTTTTGATAATCTCA
TGACCAAAATCCCTTAACGTGAGTTTTCGTTCCACTGAGCGTCAGACCCCGTAGAAAAGATCAAAGGATC
TTCTTGAGATCCTTTTTTTCTGCGCGTAATCTGCTGCTTGCAAACAAAAAAACCACCGCTACCAGCGGTG
GTTTGTTTGCCGGATCAAGAGCTACCAACTCTTTTTCCGAAGGTAACTGGCTTCAGCAGAGCGCAGATAC
CAAATACTGTTCTTCTAGTGTAGCCGTAGTTAGGCCACCACTTCAAGAACTCTGTAGCACCGCCTACATA
CCTCGCTCTGCTAATCCTGTTACCAGTGGCTGCTGCCAGTGGCGATAAGTCGTGTCTTACCGGGTTGGAC
TCAAGACGATAGTTACCGGATAAGGCGCAGCGGTCGGGCTGAACGGGGGGTTCGTGCACACAGCCCAGCT
TGGAGCGAACGACCTACACCGAACTGAGATACCTACAGCGTGAGCTATGAGAAAGCGCCACGCTTCCCGA
AGGGAGAAAGGCGGACAGGTATCCGGTAAGCGGCAGGGTCGGAACAGGAGAGCGCACGAGGGAGCTTCCA
GGGGGAAACGCCTGGTATCTTTATAGTCCTGTCGGGTTTCGCCACCTCTGACTTGAGCGTCGATTTTTGT
GATGCTCGTCAGGGGGGCGGAGCCTATGGAAAAACGCCAGCAACGCGGCCTTTTTACGGTTCCTGGCCTT
TTGCTGGCCTTTTGCTCACATGTCCTGCAGGCAGCTGCGCGCTCGCTCGCTCACTGAGGCCGCCCGGGCG
TCGGGCGACCTTTGGTCGCCCGGCCTCAGTGAGCGAGCGAGCGCGCAGAGAGGGAGTGGCCAACTCCATC
ACTAGGGGTTCCTGCGGCCGCACGCGTAGAAAGCAAGAGCAAAGGGCAGGTCTTCCAGGAGAGACAGACA
GACAAAGAAAAAGCAAGGGAGGTGGAGAGTGTGTGAGAGAGGGAGTGAGAAAGGGCTCAGCCATTTGTCT
GGGCAGGTCTGCGGAACTCAAATCCGGCTCATCTGCATCTCCTCAAATAAACTTCTGGGAAGTGAATGCC
TGAAGCAGGCAGAGTGCAGAGAAGTCAGCAAATATGTGCGTAGTGAATTCCAAGCCTTCTGTTCCCAGCT
CCTGGGAGGGGCCGCAGTGCCTTGGGGTGTCCTGCCGTGTCTCCATCGGGTCCCCTGCCTGGCTGCTCTA
ACCCTGAGGAATGGCCTCCATTG
Features (pLannotate 1.2.2; 14 found; start..end, strand, type, name):
    272..988     +  CDS            SYFP2: SYFP2 is a basic (constitutively fluorescent) yellow fluorescent protein published in 2006, derived from Aequorea victoria. It is reported to be a very rapidly-maturing monomer with moderate acid sensitivity.
   1028..1185    +  misc_feature   WPRE (fragment): woodchuck hepatitis virus posttranscriptional regulatory element
   1191..1271    +  misc_feature   WPRE (fragment): woodchuck hepatitis virus posttranscriptional regulatory element
   1288..1399    +  polyA_signal   bGH poly(A) signal: bovine growth hormone polyadenylation signal
   1517..1657    +  repeat_region  AAV2 ITR: inverted terminal repeat of adeno-associated virus serotype 2 inverted
   1662..1713    -  misc_feature   bom (fragment): basis of mobility region from pBR322
   1732..2187    +  rep_origin     f1 ori (sequence partly withheld): f1 bacteriophage origin of replication; arrow indicates direction of (+) strand synthesis
   2188..2237    -  misc_feature   bom (fragment): basis of mobility region from pBR322
   2339..2374    -  CDS            rop (fragment): Rop protein, which maintains plasmids at low copy number; rop
   2469..2573    +  promoter       AmpR promoter: bla
   2574..3434    +  CDS            AmpR: β-lactamase; bla; confers resistance to ampicillin, carbenicillin, and related antibiotics
   3605..4193    +  rep_origin     ori: high-copy-number ColE1/pMB1/pBR322/pUC origin of replication
   4266..4293    +  repeat_region  AAV2 ITR (fragment): inverted terminal repeat of adeno-associated virus serotype 2 inverted
   4322..4349    +  repeat_region  AAV2 ITR (fragment): inverted terminal repeat of adeno-associated virus serotype 2 inverted
