[The description below was written by a language model from this plasmid's Addgene catalogue record and pLannotate feature annotations shown in this document.]
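Description:
AiP12695 - pAAV-AiE0693h-minBG-SYFP2-WPRE3-BGHpA (alias CN2695) is an adeno-associated virus transfer plasmid built on a pAAV2 backbone, about 4.7 kb in the sequenced record. It is one of a large suite of enhancer AAV vectors developed for genetic access to cortical cell types. In bacteria it is maintained as a high-copy plasmid through a ColE1/pUC-type origin and selected with ampicillin via the β-lactamase gene and its own promoter. An f1 phage origin and short remnants of the pBR322 bom and rop regions are also present in the backbone. A recombination-deficient growth strain is listed, which is consistent with the need to keep the repeat-rich ITRs intact.

The payload sits between AAV2 inverted terminal repeats, which direct replication and packaging of the intervening DNA into AAV particles. One ITR is annotated in full. The other is detected only as two short fragments, which may reflect incomplete annotation or sequencing of this difficult region. Within the cassette, the enhancer AiE0693h is placed upstream of minBG, a minimal promoter (by its name, beta-globin derived) that has little activity by itself. Expression therefore depends on the cell-type-specific activity of the enhancer. Neither the enhancer nor minBG is annotated in the feature table, but the unannotated stretch between the ITR fragments and the coding sequence is where they would lie. The reporter is SYFP2, a rapidly maturing monomeric yellow fluorescent protein derived from Aequorea victoria. It is followed by WPRE3, a shortened woodchuck hepatitis virus posttranscriptional element that boosts transcript expression (seen as two WPRE fragments), and by the bovine growth hormone polyadenylation signal.

The construct is used to produce AAV that labels specific brain cell populations with fluorescence. The record does not state which populations AiE0693h targets.
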