Addgene plasmid #230232: AiP12695 - pAAV-AiE0693h-minBG-SYFP2-WPRE3-BGHpA (Alias: CN2695)
Purpose: AiE0693h is an enhancer sequence, designed to drive AAV-mediated transgene expression in specific populations of brain cells
Depositing lab: Allen Institute for Brain Science & Boaz Levi. Depositing organization: Allen Institute. Publication: A suite of enhancer AAVs and transgenic mouse lines for genetic access to cortical cell types. Ben-Simon Y, Hooper M, Narayan S, Daigle TL, Dwivedi D, Way SW, Oster A, Stafford DA, Mich JK, Taormina MJ, Martinez RA, Opitz-Araya X, Roth JR, Alexander JR, Allen S, Amster A, Arbuckle J, Ayala A, Baker PM, Bakken TE, Barcelli T, Barta S, Bendrick J, Bertagnolli D, Bielstein C, Bishwakarma P, Bowlus J, Boyer G, Brouner K, Casian B, Casper T, Chakka AB, Chakrabarty R, Chance RK, Chavan S, Clark M, Colbert K, Collman F, Daniel S, Departee M, DiValentin P, Donadio N, Dotson N, Egdorf T, Fliss T, Gabitto M, Garcia J, Gary A, Gasperini M, Gloe J, Goldy J, Gore BB, Graybuck L, Greisman N, Haeseleer F, Halterman C, Haradon Z, Hastings SD, Helback O, Ho W, Hockemeyer D, Huang C, Huff S, Hunker A, Johansen N, Jones D, Juneau Z, Kalmbach B, Kannan M, Khem S, Kussick E, Kutsal R, Larsen R, Lee C, Lee AY, Leibly M, Lenz GH, Li S, Liang E, Lusk N, Madigan Z, Malloy J, Malone J, McCue R, Melchor J, Mollenkopf T, Moosman S, Morin E, Newman D, Ng L, Ngo K, Omstead V, Otto S, Oyama A, Pena N, Pham T, Phillips E, Pom CA, Potekhina L, Ransford S, Ray PL, Rette D, Reynoldson C, Rimorin C, Rocha D, Ruiz A, Sanchez REA, Sawyer L, Sedeno-Cortes A, Sevigny JP, Shapovalova N, Shepard N, Shulga L, Sigler AR, Siverts L, Soliman S, Somasundaram S, Staats B, Stewart K, Szelenyi E, Tieu M, Trader C, Tran A, van Velthoven CTJ, Walker M, Wang Y, Weed N, Wirthlin M, Wood T, Wynalda B, Yao Z, Zhou T, Ariza J, Dee N, Reding M, Ronellenfitch K, Mufti S, Sunkin SM, Smith KA, Esposito L, Waters J, Thyagarajan B, Yao S, Lein ES, Zeng H, Levi BP, Ngai J, Ting JT, Tasic B. Cell. 2025 May 16:S0092-8674(25)00513-6. doi: 10.1016/j.cell.2025.05.002. PubMed 40403729.
Backbone
  Vector backbone: pAAV2
  Vector type: AAV
Growth in bacteria
  Bacterial resistance: Ampicillin, 100 μg/mL
  Growth temperature: 37°C
  Growth strain: NEB Stable
  Copy number: High Copy
Gene/Insert
  Gene/Insert name: SYFP2
  Species: Synthetic
  Promoter: minBG
  Cloning method: Gibson Cloning
Terms and licenses: Academic/Nonprofit Terms; Industry Terms: Not Available to Industry
How to cite: AiP12695 - pAAV-AiE0693h-minBG-SYFP2-WPRE3-BGHpA (Alias: CN2695) was a gift from Allen Institute for Brain Science & Boaz Levi (Addgene plasmid # 230232 ; http://n2t.net/addgene:230232 ; RRID:Addgene_230232)
